>Addgene plasmid #208429 | pKLV2-U6gRNA5(hMTOR_1k)-PGKpuro2ABFP-W | addgene full sequence | sequence record 413546 | Addgene NGS Result
GTCAATAATGACGTATGTTCCCATAGTAACGCCAATAGGGACTTTCCATTGACGTCAATGGGTGGAGTAT
TTACGGTAAACTGCCCACTTGGCAGTACATCAAGTGTATCATATGCCAAGTACGCCCCCTATTGACGTCA
ATGACGGTAAATGGCCCGCCTGGCATTATGCCCAGTACATGACCTTATGGGACTTTCCTACTTGGCAGTA
CATCTACGTATTAGTCATCGCTATTACCATGGTGATGCGGTTTTGGCAGTACATCAATGGGCGTGGATAG
CGGTTTGACTCACGGGGATTTCCAAGTCTCCACCCCATTGACGTCAATGGGAGTTTGTTTTGGCACCAAA
ATCAACGGGACTTTCCAAAATGTCGTAACAACTCCGCCCCATTGACGCAAATGGGCGGTAGGCGTGTACG
GTGGGAGGTCTATATAAGCAGCGCGTTTTGCCTGTACTGGGTCTCTCTGGTTAGACCAGATCTGAGCCTG
GGAGCTCTCTGGCTAACTAGGGAACCCACTGCTTAAGCCTCAATAAAGCTTGCCTTGAGTGCTTCAAGTA
GTGTGTGCCCGTCTGTTGTGTGACTCTGGTAACTAGAGATCCCTCAGACCCTTTTAGTCAGTGTGGAAAA
TCTCTAGCAGTGGCGCCCGAACAGGGACTTGAAAGCGAAAGGGAAACCAGAGGAGCTCTCTCGACGCAGG
ACTCGGCTTGCTGAAGCGCGCACGGCAAGAGGCGAGGGGCGGCGACTGGTGAGTACGCCAAAAATTTTGA
CTAGCGGAGGCTAGAAGGAGAGAGATGGGTGCGAGAGCGTCAGTATTAAGCGGGGGAGAATTAGATCGCG
ATGGGAAAAAATTCGGTTAAGGCCAGGGGGAAAGAAAAAATATAAATTAAAACATATAGTATGGGCAAGC
AGGGAGCTAGAACGATTCGCAGTTAATCCTGGCCTGTTAGAAACATCAGAAGGCTGTAGACAAATACTGG
GACAGCTACAACCATCCCTTCAGACAGGATCAGAAGAACTTAGATCATTATATAATACAGTAGCAACCCT
CTATTGTGTGCATCAAAGGATAGAGATAAAAGACACCAAGGAAGCTTTAGACAAGATAGAGGAAGAGCAA
AACAAAAGTAAGACCACCGCACAGCAAGCGGCCGGCCGCGCTGATCTTCAGACCTGGAGGAGGAGATATG
AGGGACAATTGGAGAAGTGAATTATATAAATATAAAGTAGTAAAAATTGAACCATTAGGAGTAGCACCCA
CCAAGGCAAAGAGAAGAGTGGTGCAGAGAGAAAAAAGAGCAGTGGGAATAGGAGCTTTGTTCCTTGGGTT
CTTGGGAGCAGCAGGAAGCACTATGGGCGCAGCGTCAATGACGCTGACGGTACAGGCCAGACAATTATTG
TCTGGTATAGTGCAGCAGCAGAACAATTTGCTGAGGGCTATTGAGGCGCAACAGCATCTGTTGCAACTCA
CAGTCTGGGGCATCAAGCAGCTCCAGGCAAGAATCCTGGCTGTGGAAAGATACCTAAAGGATCAACAGCT
CCTGGGGATTTGGGGTTGCTCTGGAAAACTCATTTGCACCACTGCTGTGCCTTGGAATGCTAGTTGGAGT
AATAAATCTCTGGAACAGATTTGGAATCACACGACCTGGATGGAGTGGGACAGAGAAATTAACAATTACA
CAAGCTTAATACACTCCTTAATTGAAGAATCGCAAAACCAGCAAGAAAAGAATGAACAAGAATTATTGGA
ATTAGATAAATGGGCAAGTTTGTGGAATTGGTTTAACATAACAAATTGGCTGTGGTATATAAAATTATTC
ATAATGATAGTAGGAGGCTTGGTAGGTTTAAGAATAGTTTTTGCTGTACTTTCTATAGTGAATAGAGTTA
GGCAGGGATATTCACCATTATCGTTTCAGACCCACCTCCCAACCCCGAGGGGACCCGACAGGCCCGAAGG
AATAGAAGAAGAAGGTGGAGAGAGAGACAGAGACAGATCCATTCGATTAGTGAACGGATCGGCACTGCGT
GCGCCAATTCTGCAGACAAATGGCAGTATTCATCCACAATTTTAAAAGAAAAGGGGGGATTGGGGGGTAC
AGTGCAGGGGAAAGAATAGTAGACATAATAGCAACAGACATACAAACTAAAGAATTACAAAAACAAATTA
CAAAAATTCAAAATTTTCGGGTTTATTACAGGGACAGCAGAGATCCAGTTTGGTTAGTACCGGGCCCTAC
GCGTCCAAGGTCGGGCAGGAAGAGGGCCTATTTCCCATGATTCCTTCATATTTGCATATACGATACAAGG
CTGTTAGAGAGATAATTAGAATTAATTTGACTGTAAACACAAAGATATTAGTACAAAATACGTGACGTAG
AAAGTAATAATTTCTTGGGTAGTTTGCAGTTTTAAAATTATGTTTTAAAATGGACTATCATATGCTTACC
GTAACTTGAAAGTATTTCGATTTCTTGGCTTTATATATCTTGTGGAAAGGACGAAACACCGGTCTCGGAA
GATCCGCATCGTTTAAGAGCTATGCTGGAAACAGCATAGCAAGTTTAAATAAGGCTAGTCCGTTATCAAC
TTGAAAAAGTGGCACCGAGTCGGTGCTTTTTTTGGATCCAATTCTACCGGGTAGGGGAGGCGCTTTTCCC
AAGGCAGTCTGGAGCATGCGCTTTAGCAGCCCCGCTGGGCACTTGGCGCTACACAAGTGGCCTCTGGCCT
CGCACACATTCCACATCCACCGGTAGGCGCCAACCGGCTCCGTTCTTTGGTGGCCCCTTCGCGCCACCTT
CTACTCCTCCCCTAGTCAGGAAGTTCCCCCCCGCCCCGCAGCTCGCGTCGTGCAGGACGTGACAAATGGA
AGTAGCACGTCTCACTAGTCTCGTGCAGATGGACAGCACCGCTGAGCAATGGAAGCGGGTAGGCCTTTGG
GGCAGCGGCCAATAGCAGCTTTGCTCCTTCGCTTTCTGGGCTCAGAGGCTGGGAAGGGGTGGGTCCGGGG
GCGGGCTCAGGGGCGGGCTCAGGGGCGGGGCGGGCGCCCGAAGGTCCTCCGGAGGCCCGGCATTCTGCAC
GCTTCAAAAGCGCACGTCTGCCGCGCTGTTCTCCTCTTCCTCATCTCCGGGCCTTTCGACCTGCATCCAT
CTAGATCTCGAGCAGCTGAAGCTTACCATGACCGAGTACAAGCCCACGGTGCGCCTCGCCACCCGCGACG
ACGTCCCCAGGGCCGTACGCACCCTCGCCGCCGCGTTCGCCGACTACCCCGCCACGCGCCACACCGTCGA
TCCGGACCGCCACATCGAGCGGGTCACCGAGCTGCAAGAACTCTTCCTCACGCGCGTCGGGCTCGACATC
GGCAAGGTGTGGGTCGCGGACGACGGCGCCGCGGTGGCGGTCTGGACCACGCCGGAGAGCGTCGAAGCGG
GGGCGGTGTTCGCCGAGATCGGCCCGCGCATGGCCGAGTTGAGCGGTTCCCGGCTGGCCGCGCAGCAACA
GATGGAAGGCCTCCTGGCGCCGCACCGGCCCAAGGAGCCCGCGTGGTTCCTGGCCACCGTCGGCGTCTCG
CCCGACCACCAGGGCAAGGGTCTGGGCAGCGCCGTCGTGCTCCCCGGAGTGGAGGCGGCCGAGCGCGCCG
GGGTGCCCGCCTTCCTGGAGACCTCCGCGCCCCGCAACCTCCCCTTCTACGAGCGGCTCGGCTTCACCGT
CACCGCCGACGTCGAGGTGCCCGAAGGACCGCGCACCTGGTGCATGACCCGCAAGCCCGGTGCCGGCGGC
GGGTCCGGAGGAGAGGGCAGAGGAAGTCTCCTAACATGCGGTGACGTGGAGGAGAATCCTGGCCCAATGA
GCGAGCTGATTAAGGAGAACATGCACATGAAGCTGTACATGGAGGGCACCGTGGACAACCATCACTTCAA
GTGCACATCCGAGGGCGAAGGCAAGCCCTACGAGGGCACCCAGACCATGAGAATCAAGGTGGTCGAGGGC
GGCCCTCTCCCCTTCGCCTTCGACATCCTGGCTACTAGCTTCCTCTACGGCAGCAAGACCTTCATCAACC
ACACCCAGGGCATCCCCGACTTCTTCAAGCAGTCCTTCCCTGAGGGCTTCACATGGGAGAGAGTCACCAC
ATACGAGGACGGGGGCGTGCTGACCGCTACCCAGGACACCAGCCTCCAGGACGGCTGCCTCATCTACAAC
GTCAAGATCAGAGGGGTGAACTTCACATCCAACGGCCCTGTGATGCAGAAGAAAACACTCGGCTGGGAGG
CCTTCACCGAGACGCTGTACCCCGCTGACGGCGGCCTGGAAGGCAGAAACGACATGGCCCTGAAGCTCGT
GGGCGGGAGCCATCTGATCGCAAACATCAAGACCACATATAGATCCAAGAAACCCGCTAAGAACCTCAAG
ATGCCTGGCGTCTACTATGTGGACTACAGACTGGAAAGAATCAAGGAGGCCAACAACGAGACCTACGTCG
AGCAGCACGAGGTGGCAGTGGCCAGATACTGCGACCTCCCTAGCAAACTGGGGCACAAGCTTAATTGAGC
GGCCGCTCAACCTCTGGATTACAAAATTTGTGAAAGATTGACTGGTATTCTTAACTATGTTGCTCCTTTT
ACGCTATGTGGATACGCTGCTTTAATGCCTTTGTATCATGCTATTGCTTCCCGTATGGCTTTCATTTTCT
CCTCCTTGTATAAATCCTGGTTGCTGTCTCTTTATGAGGAGTTGTGGCCCGTTGTCAGGCAACGTGGCGT
GGTGTGCACTGTGTTTGCTGACGCAACCCCCACTGGTTGGGGCATTGCCACCACCTGTCAGCTCCTTTCC
GGGACTTTCGCTTTCCCCCTCCCTATTGCCACGGCGGAACTCATCGCCGCCTGCCTTGCCCGCTGCTGGA
CAGGGGCTCGGCTGTTGGGCACTGACAATTCCGTGGTGTTGTCGGGGAAATCATCGTCCTTTCCTTGGCT
GCTCGCCTGTGTTGCCACCTGGATTCTGCGCGGGACGTCCTTCTGCTACGTCCCTTCGGCCCTCAATCCA
GCGGACCTTCCTTCCCGCGGCCTGCTGCCGGCTCTGCGGCCTCTTCCGCGTCTACGCCTTCGCCCTCAGA
CGAGTCGGATCTCCCTTTGGGCCGCCTCCCCGCAGGTACCTTTAAGACCAATGACTTACAAGGCAGCTGT
AGATCTTAGCCACTTTTTAAAAGAAAAGGGGGGACTGGAAGGGCTAATTCACTCCCAAAGAAGTCAAGAT
CTGCTTTTTGCCTGTACTGGGTCTCTCTGGTTAGACCAGAGTCTCTCTGGTTAGACCAGATCTGAGCCTG
GGAGCTCTCTGGCTAACTAGGGAACCCACTGCTTAAGCCTCAATAAAGCTTGCCTTGAGTGCTTCAAGTA
GTGTGTGCCCGTCTGTTGTGTGACTCTGGTAACTAGAGATCCCTCAGACCCTTTTAGTCAGTGTGGAAAA
TCTCTAGCAGTTTAAACCCGCTGATCAGCCTCGACTGTGCCTTCTAGTTGCCAGCCATCTGTTGTTTGCC
CCTCCCCCGTGCCTTCCTTGACCCTGGAAGGTGCCACTCCCACTGTCCTTTCCTAATAAAATGAGGAAAT
TGCATCGCATTGTCTGAGTAGGTGTCATTCTATTCTGGGGGGTGGGGTGGGGCAGGACAGCAAGGGGGAG
GATTGGGAAGTCAATAGCAGGCATGCTGGGGATGCGGTGGGCTCTATGGGCGGCCGTTAATTAAGCTTTT
GTTCCCTTTAGTGAGGGTTAATTGCGCGCTTGGCGTAATCATGGTCATAGCTGTTTCCTGTGTGAAATTG
TTATCCGCTCACAATTCCACACAACATACGAGCCGGGAGCATAAAGTGTAAAGCCTGGGGTGCCTAATGA
GTGAGCTAACTCACATTAATTGCGTTGCGCTCACTGCCCGCTTTCCAGTCGGGAAACCTGTCGTGCCAGC
TGCATTAATGAATCGGCCAACGCGCGGGGAGAGGCGGTTTGCGTATTGGGCGCTCTTCCGCTTCCTCGCT
CACTGACTCGCTGCGCTCGGTCGTTCGGCTGCGGCGAGCGGTATCAGCTCACTCAAAGGCGGTAATACGG
TTATCCACAGAATCAGGGGATAACGCAGGAAAGAACATGTGAGCAAAAGGCCAGCAAAAGGCCAGGAACC
GTAAAAAGGCCGCGTTGCTGGCGTTTTTCCATAGGCTCCGCCCCCCTGACGAGCATCACAAAAATCGACG
CTCAAGTCAGAGGTGGCGAAACCCGACAGGACTATAAAGATACCAGGCGTTTCCCCCTGGAAGCTCCCTC
GTGCGCTCTCCTGTTCCGACCCTGCCGCTTACCGGATACCTGTCCGCCTTTCTCCCTTCGGGAAGCGTGG
CGCTTTCTCATAGCTCACGCTGTAGGTATCTCAGTTCGGTGTAGGTCGTTCGCTCCAAGCTGGGCTGTGT
GCACGAACCCCCCGTTCAGCCCGACCGCTGCGCCTTATCCGGTAACTATCGTCTTGAGTCCAACCCGGTA
AGACACGACTTATCGCCACTGGCAGCAGCCACTGGTAACAGGATTAGCAGAGCGAGGTATGTAGGCGGTG
CTACAGAGTTCTTGAAGTGGTGGCCTAACTACGGCTACACTAGAAGAACAGTATTTGGTATCTGCGCTCT
GCTGAAGCCAGTTACCTTCGGAAAAAGAGTTGGTAGCTCTTGATCCGGCAAACAAACCACCGCTGGTAGC
GGTGGTTTTTTTGTTTGCAAGCAGCAGATTACGCGCAGAAAAAAAGGATCTCAAGAAGATCCTTTGATCT
TTTCTACGGGGTCTGACGCTCAGTGGAACGAAAACTCACGTTAAGGGATTTTGGTCATGAGATTATCAAA
AAGGATCTTCACCTAGATCCTTTTAAATTAAAAATGAAGTTTTAAATCAATCTAAAGTATATATGAGTAA
ACTTGGTCTGACAGTTACCAATGCTTAATCAGTGAGGCACCTATCTCAGCGATCTGTCTATTTCGTTCAT
CCATAGTTGCCTGACTCCCCGTCGTGTAGATAACTACGATACGGGAGGGCTTACCATCTGGCCCCAGTGC
TGCAATGATACCGCGAGACCCACGCTCACCGGCTCCAGATTTATCAGCAATAAACCAGCCAGCCGGAAGG
GCCGAGCGCAGAAGTGGTCCTGCAACTTTATCCGCCTCCATCCAGTCTATTAATTGTTGCCGGGAAGCTA
GAGTAAGTAGTTCGCCAGTTAATAGTTTGCGCAACGTTGTTGCCATTGCTACAGGCATCGTGGTGTCACG
CTCGTCGTTTGGTATGGCTTCATTCAGCTCCGGTTCCCAACGATCAAGGCGAGTTACATGATCCCCCATG
TTGTGCAAAAAAGCGGTTAGCTCCTTCGGTCCTCCGATCGTTGTCAGAAGTAAGTTGGCCGCAGTGTTAT
CACTCATGGTTATGGCAGCACTGCATAATTCTCTTACTGTCATGCCATCCGTAAGATGCTTTTCTGTGAC
TGGTGAGTACTCAACCAAGTCATTCTGAGAATAGTGTATGCGGCGACCGAGTTGCTCTTGCCCGGCGTCA
ATACGGGATAATACCGCGCCACATAGCAGAACTTTAAAAGTGCTCATCATTGGAAAACGTTCTTCGGGGC
GAAAACTCTCAAGGATCTTACCGCTGTTGAGATCCAGTTCGATGTAACCCACTCGTGCACCCAACTGATC
TTCAGCATCTTTTACTTTCACCAGCGTTTCTGGGTGAGCAAAAACAGGAAGGCAAAATGCCGCAAAAAAG
GGAATAAGGGCGACACGGAAATGTTGAATACTCATACTCTTCCTTTTTCAATATTATTGAAGCATTTATC
AGGGTTATTGTCTCATGAGCGGATACATATTTGAATGTATTTAGAAAAATAAACAAATAGGGGTTCCGCG
CACATTTCCCCGAAAAGTGCCACCTAAATTGTAAGCGTTAATATTTTGTTAAAATTCGCGTTAAATTTTT
GTTAAATCAGCTCATTTTTTAACCAATAGGCCGAAATCGGCAAAATCCCTTATAAATCAAAAGAATAGAC
CGAGATAGGGT
[37 nt withheld, positions 8062-8098]
AAAGAACGTGGACTCCAACGTCAAAGG
[49 nt withheld, positions 8126-8174]
T
[91 nt withheld, positions 8176-8266]
G
[124 nt withheld, positions 8268-8391]
CCCATTCGCCATTCAGGCTGCGCAACTGTTGGGAAGGGCGATCGGTGCGGGCCTCTTCGCTATTACGCCA
GCTGGCGAAAGGGGGATGTGCTGCAAGGCGATTAAGTTGGGTAACGCCAGGGTTTTCCCAGTCACGACGT
TGTAAAACGACGGCCAGTGAGCGCGCGTAATACGACTCACTATAGGGCGAATTGACTAGTACATAACTTA
CGGTAAATGGCCCGCCTGGCTGACCGCCCAACGACCCCCGCCCATTGAC
Features (pLannotate 1.2.2; 28 found; start..end, strand, type, name):
    242..441     +  promoter       CMV promoter: human cytomegalovirus (CMV) immediate early promoter
    459..639     +  LTR            5' LTR (truncated): truncated 5' long terminal repeat (LTR) from HIV-1
    686..811     +  misc_feature   HIV-1 Ψ: packaging signal of human immunodeficiency virus type 1
    795..1133    +  CDS            HIV-1 gag (fragment): gag protein from human immunodeficiency virus 1; gag
   1310..1543    +  misc_feature   RRE: The Rev response element (RRE) of HIV-1 allows for Rev-dependent mRNA export from the nucleus to the cytoplasm.
   1920..2020    +  CDS            Rev (fragment): human immunodeficiency virus 1 (HIV-1) Rev protein; rev; enhances nuclear export of unspliced and incompletely spliced viral mRNAs
   2070..2187    +  misc_feature   cPPT/CTS: central polypurine tract and central termination sequence of HIV-1
   2262..2502    +  promoter       U6 promoter: RNA polymerase III promoter for human U6 snRNA
   2549..2616    +  misc_RNA       tracrRNA (fragment): trans-activating CRISPR RNA for the Streptococcus pyogenes CRISPR/Cas9 system
   2639..3138    +  promoter       PGK promoter: mouse phosphoglycerate kinase 1 promoter
   3178..3774    +  CDS            PuroR (fragment): puromycin N-acetyltransferase; pac from Streptomyces; confers resistance to puromycin
   3847..4545    +  CDS            TagBFP: TagBFP is a basic (constitutively fluorescent) blue fluorescent protein published in 2008, derived from Entacmaea quadricolor. It is reported to be a very rapidly-maturing monomer with very low acid sensitivity.
   4557..5143    +  misc_feature   WPRE: woodchuck hepatitis virus posttranscriptional regulatory element
   5137..5283    +  CDS            nef (fragment): NEF_HV1LA - Experimental evidence at protein level: Swiss-Prot protein existence level 1. Extracellular Nef protein targets CD4(+) T-lymphocytes for apoptosis by interacting with CXCR4 surface receptors. From Human immunodeficiency virus type 1 group M subtype B (isolate Lai) (HIV-1).
   5291..5469    +  LTR            5' LTR (truncated): truncated 5' long terminal repeat (LTR) from HIV-1
   5495..5606    +  polyA_signal   bGH poly(A) signal: bovine growth hormone polyadenylation signal
   5745..5763    -  promoter       T3 promoter: promoter for bacteriophage T3 RNA polymerase
   5808..5824    -  protein_bind   lac operator: The lac repressor binds to the lac operator to inhibit transcription in E. coli. This inhibition can be relieved by adding lactose or isopropyl-β-D-thiogalactopyranoside (IPTG). lac repressor encoded by lacI
   5832..5862    -  promoter       lac promoter: promoter for the E. coli lac operon
   5877..5898    -  protein_bind   CAP binding site: CAP binding activates transcription in the presence of cAMP. E. coli catabolite activator protein
   5911..6003    -  CDS            lacI (fragment): lac repressor; lacI; The lac repressor binds to the lac operator to inhibit transcription in E. coli. This inhibition can be relieved by adding lactose or isopropyl-β-D-thiogalactopyranoside (IPTG).
   6186..6774    -  rep_origin     ori: high-copy-number ColE1/pMB1/pBR322/pUC origin of replication
   6945..7805    -  CDS            AmpR: β-lactamase; bla; confers resistance to ampicillin, carbenicillin, and related antibiotics
   7806..7910    -  promoter       AmpR promoter: bla
   7963..8391    -  rep_origin     f1 ori (sequence partly withheld): f1 bacteriophage origin of replication; arrow indicates direction of (+) strand synthesis
   8396..8551    -  CDS            lacZα (fragment): LacZα fragment of β-galactosidase; lacZ fragment
   8559..8577    +  promoter       T7 promoter: promoter for bacteriophage T7 RNA polymerase
   8591..241     +  enhancer       CMV enhancer (across the origin): human cytomegalovirus immediate early enhancer
