[The description below was written by a language model from this plasmid's Addgene catalogue record and pLannotate feature annotations shown in this document.]
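Description:
pKLV2-U6gRNA5(hMTOR_1k)-PGKpuro2ABFP-W is a lentiviral CRISPR guide RNA vector built on the pKLV2-U6gRNA5(BbsI)-PGKpuro2ABFP-W backbone, carrying a single guide directed against the human MTOR gene. The guide was inserted between two BbsI sites, both destroyed during cloning, so that it sits directly downstream of the human U6 RNA polymerase III promoter and upstream of the Streptococcus pyogenes Cas9 guide scaffold (annotated as a tracrRNA fragment). The plasmid does not encode Cas9, so the nuclease must be supplied separately in the target cells.

The viral genome is transcribed from a CMV enhancer/promoter fused to a truncated HIV-1 5' LTR, an arrangement that typically makes genomic RNA production independent of Tat. It includes the Ψ packaging signal with a gag fragment, the RRE for Rev-dependent nuclear export, and the cPPT/CTS element that aids nuclear import of the reverse-transcribed genome. Downstream of the guide cassette, a mouse PGK promoter drives puromycin N-acetyltransferase linked to TagBFP; the construct name indicates a 2A peptide in the gap between the two coding regions, so transduced cells can be both drug-selected and tracked or sorted by blue fluorescence. A WPRE enhances transcript expression, and the cassette ends in a truncated 3' LTR followed by a bGH polyadenylation signal.

In bacteria the plasmid is maintained through a high-copy ColE1/pUC-type origin and ampicillin resistance, and it also carries an f1 origin and cloning-vector remnants (lac elements, T3 and T7 promoters). It is intended for MTOR knockout in human cells, and was deposited with a study of SHP2 inhibition in oral squamous cell carcinoma.
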