Addgene plasmid #208429: pKLV2-U6gRNA5(hMTOR_1k)-PGKpuro2ABFP-W
Purpose: Lentiviral gRNA plasmid targeting human MTOR gene, co-expression of BFP tag
Depositing lab: Sok Ching Cheong. Depositing organization: Cancer Research Malaysia. Publication: TNO155 is a selective SHP2 inhibitor to target PTPN11-dependent oral squamous cell carcinoma. Chai AWY, Tan YH, Ooi S, Yee PS, Yee SM, Cheong SC. Heliyon. 2024 Oct 22;10(21):e39677. doi: 10.1016/j.heliyon.2024.e39677. eCollection 2024 Nov 15. PubMed 39524880.
Backbone
  Vector backbone: pKLV2-U6gRNA5(BbsI)-PGKpuro2ABFP-W
  Backbone size w/o insert (bp): 8648
  Vector type: Mammalian Expression, Lentiviral, CRISPR
  Selectable markers: Puromycin ; BFP
Growth in bacteria
  Bacterial resistance: Ampicillin, 100 μg/mL
  Growth temperature: 37°C
  Growth strain: NEB Stable
  Copy number: Unknown
Gene/Insert
  Gene/Insert name: MTOR
  gRNA/shRNA sequence: GGTCTCGGAAGATCCGCATC
  Species: H. sapiens (human)
  Mutation: N/A
  Entrez Gene: MTOR (a.k.a. FRAP, FRAP1, FRAP2, RAFT1, RAPT1, SKS)
  Promoter: human U6
  Cloning method: Restriction Enzyme; 5′ cloning site BbsI (destroyed during cloning); 3′ cloning site BbsI (destroyed during cloning)
  Sequencing primers: 5′ AGATAATTAGAATTAATTTGACTG
Terms and licenses: Academic/Nonprofit Terms; Industry Terms: Not Available to Industry
Depositor comments: Used BbsI enzyme to clone in gRNA targeting gene of interest.
How to cite: pKLV2-U6gRNA5(hMTOR_1k)-PGKpuro2ABFP-W was a gift from Sok Ching Cheong (Addgene plasmid # 208429 ; http://n2t.net/addgene:208429 ; RRID:Addgene_208429)
